Addgene plasmid #180414: W118-1_hTGM5-V5
Purpose: lentiviral transduction of human TGM5 (with a C-terminal V5 tag) gene
Depositing lab: Huda Zoghbi. Depositing organization: Baylor College of Medicine. Publication: Cross-species genetic screens identify transglutaminase 5 as a regulator of polyglutamine-expanded ataxin-1. Lee WS, Al-Ramahi I, Jeong HH, Jang Y, Lin T, Adamski CJ, Lavery LA, Rath S, Richman R, Bondar VV, Alcala E, Revelli JP, Orr HT, Liu Z, Botas J, Zoghbi HY. J Clin Invest. 2022 May 2;132(9). pii: 156616. doi: 10.1172/JCI156616. PubMed 35499073.
Backbone
  Vector backbone: W118-1
  Backbone size w/o insert (bp): 8015
  Vector type: Mammalian Expression, Lentiviral
  Selectable markers: Puromycin
Growth in bacteria
  Bacterial resistance: Ampicillin, 100 μg/mL
  Growth temperature: 37°C
  Growth strain: NEB Stable
  Copy number: Low Copy
Gene/Insert
  Gene/Insert name: TGM5
  Species: H. sapiens (human)
  Insert size (bp): 2205
  Entrez Gene: TGM5 (a.k.a. PSS2, TGASE5, TGASEX, TGM6, TGMX, TGX)
  Promoter: CMV
  Tag / fusion protein: V5 (C terminal on insert)
  Cloning method: Gateway Cloning
  Sequencing primers: 5′ CMV forward; 3′ CATAGCGTAAAAGGAGCAACA
Terms and licenses: Academic/Nonprofit Terms; Industry Terms: Not Available to Industry
How to cite: W118-1_hTGM5-V5 was a gift from Huda Zoghbi (Addgene plasmid # 180414 ; http://n2t.net/addgene:180414 ; RRID:Addgene_180414)
