[The description below was written by a language model from this plasmid's Addgene catalogue record and pLannotate feature annotations shown in this document.]
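Description:
W118-1_hTGM5-V5 is a lentiviral mammalian expression plasmid, about 10.2 kb in the sequenced record, built on the W118-1 backbone to deliver human transglutaminase 5 (TGM5) carrying a C-terminal V5 epitope tag. In bacteria it is maintained through a ColE1/pUC-type origin and ampicillin resistance (AmpR). The catalogue lists it as low copy, although the origin is annotated as a high-copy type. An f1 origin, T3 and T7 promoters, and fragments of lacI and lacZα are remnants of the cloning backbone.

The viral portion has an RSV promoter fused to a truncated HIV-1 5' LTR, which allows Tat-independent transcription of the genomic RNA in packaging cells. This is followed by the Ψ packaging signal with a gag fragment, the Rev response element for nuclear export of the unspliced RNA, and the cPPT/CTS element. A second truncated LTR with an SV40 polyadenylation signal closes the transfer cassette, and an SV40 origin lies just beyond it.

Between the LTRs, the CMV enhancer/promoter drives the TGM5 open reading frame, which is fused in frame to V5. The insert is flanked by attB1 and attB2 sites left by Gateway recombination. A WPRE downstream enhances transcript stability and expression. A separate mouse PGK promoter drives puromycin N-acetyltransferase, so transduced cells can be selected with puromycin.

The construct is intended for lentiviral transduction and stable overexpression of V5-detectable human TGM5. The associated study identified this enzyme as a regulator of polyglutamine-expanded ataxin-1.
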