Features (pLannotate 1.2.2; 31 found; start..end, strand, type, name):
    305..397     +  CDS            lacI (fragment): lac repressor; lacI; The lac repressor binds to the lac operator to inhibit transcription in E. coli. This inhibition can be relieved by adding lactose or isopropyl-β-D-thiogalactopyranoside (IPTG).
    410..431     +  protein_bind   CAP binding site: CAP binding activates transcription in the presence of cAMP. E. coli catabolite activator protein
    446..476     +  promoter       lac promoter: promoter for the E. coli lac operon
    484..500     +  protein_bind   lac operator: The lac repressor binds to the lac operator to inhibit transcription in E. coli. This inhibition can be relieved by adding lactose or isopropyl-β-D-thiogalactopyranoside (IPTG). lac repressor encoded by lacI
    545..563     +  promoter       T3 promoter: promoter for bacteriophage T3 RNA polymerase
    591..817     +  promoter       RSV promoter: Rous sarcoma virus enhancer/promoter
    818..998     +  LTR            5' LTR (truncated): truncated 5' long terminal repeat (LTR) from HIV-1
   1045..1170    +  misc_feature   HIV-1 Ψ: packaging signal of human immunodeficiency virus type 1
   1154..1517    +  CDS            HIV-1 gag (fragment): gag protein from human immunodeficiency virus 1; gag
   1663..1896    +  misc_feature   RRE: The Rev response element (RRE) of HIV-1 allows for Rev-dependent mRNA export from the nucleus to the cytoplasm.
   2273..2373    +  CDS            Rev (fragment): human immunodeficiency virus 1 (HIV-1) Rev protein; rev; enhances nuclear export of unspliced and incompletely spliced viral mRNAs
   2392..2508    +  misc_feature   cPPT/CTS: central polypurine tract and central termination sequence of HIV-1
   2531..2834    +  enhancer       CMV enhancer: human cytomegalovirus immediate early enhancer
   2835..3038    +  promoter       CMV promoter: human cytomegalovirus (CMV) immediate early promoter
   3143..3167    +  protein_bind   attB1: mutant version of attB; recombination site for the Gateway® BP reaction BP Clonase™
   3173..5332    +  CDS            TGM5: TGM5_HUMAN - Also known as TGMX. Experimental evidence at protein level: Swiss-Prot protein existence level 1. Catalyzes the cross-linking of proteins and the conjugation of polyamines to proteins. Contributes to the formation of the cornified cell envelope of keratinocytes. From Homo sapiens (Human).
   5333..5374    +  CDS            V5 tag: epitope tag from simian virus 5
   5379..5403    -  protein_bind   attB2: mutant version of attB; recombination site for the Gateway® BP reaction BP Clonase™
   5434..6022    +  misc_feature   WPRE: woodchuck hepatitis virus posttranscriptional regulatory element
   6036..6535    +  promoter       PGK promoter: mouse phosphoglycerate kinase 1 promoter
   6556..7155    +  CDS            PuroR: puromycin N-acetyltransferase; pac from Streptomyces alboniger; confers resistance to puromycin
   7223..7360    +  CDS            nef (fragment): NEF_HV1LA - Experimental evidence at protein level: Swiss-Prot protein existence level 1. Extracellular Nef protein targets CD4(+) T-lymphocytes for apoptosis by interacting with CXCR4 surface receptors. From Human immunodeficiency virus type 1 group M subtype B (isolate Lai) (HIV-1).
   7346..7526    +  LTR            5' LTR (truncated): truncated 5' long terminal repeat (LTR) from HIV-1
   7598..7719    +  polyA_signal   SV40 poly(A) signal: SV40 polyadenylation signal
   7759..7894    +  rep_origin     SV40 ori: SV40 origin of replication
   7915..7933    -  promoter       T7 promoter: promoter for bacteriophage T7 RNA polymerase
   7941..8096    +  CDS            lacZα (fragment): LacZα fragment of β-galactosidase; lacZ fragment
   8101..8529    +  rep_origin     f1 ori (sequence partly withheld): f1 bacteriophage origin of replication; arrow indicates direction of (+) strand synthesis
   8582..8686    +  promoter       AmpR promoter: bla
   8687..9547    +  CDS            AmpR: β-lactamase; bla; confers resistance to ampicillin, carbenicillin, and related antibiotics
   9718..122     +  rep_origin     ori (across the origin): high-copy-number ColE1/pMB1/pBR322/pUC origin of replication
>Addgene plasmid #180414 | W118-1_hTGM5-V5 | addgene full sequence | sequence record 353900 | Addgene NGS Result
AGCGCACGAGGGAGCTTCCAGGGGGAAACGCCTGGTATCTTTATAGTCCTGTCGGGTTTCGCCACCTCTG
ACTTGAGCGTCGATTTTTGTGATGCTCGTCAGGGGGGCGGAGCCTATGGAAAAACGCCAGCAACGCGGCC
TTTTTACGGTTCCTGGCCTTTTGCTGGCCTTTTGCTCACATGTTCTTTCCTGCGTTATCCCCTGATTCTG
TGGATAACCGTATTACCGCCTTTGAGTGAGCTGATACCGCTCGCCGCAGCCGAACGACCGAGCGCAGCGA
GTCAGTGAGCGAGGAAGCGGAAGAGCGCCCAATACGCAAACCGCCTCTCCCCGCGCGTTGGCCGATTCAT
TAATGCAGCTGGCACGACAGGTTTCCCGACTGGAAAGCGGGCAGTGAGCGCAACGCAATTAATGTGAGTT
AGCTCACTCATTAGGCACCCCAGGCTTTACACTTTATGCTTCCGGCTCGTATGTTGTGTGGAATTGTGAG
CGGATAACAATTTCACACAGGAAACAGCTATGACCATGATTACGCCAAGCGCGCAATTAACCCTCACTAA
AGGGAACAAAAGCTGGAGCTGCAAGCTTAATGTAGTCTTATGCAATACTCTTGTAGTCTTGCAACATGGT
AACGATGAGTTAGCAACATGCCTTACAAGGAGAGAAAAAGCACCGTGCATGCCGATTGGTGGAAGTAAGG
TGGTACGATCGTGCCTTATTAGGAAGGCAACAGACGGGTCTGACATGGATTGGACGAACCACTGAATTGC
CGCATTGCAGAGATATTGTATTTAAGTGCCTAGCTCGATACATAAACGGGTCTCTCTGGTTAGACCAGAT
CTGAGCCTGGGAGCTCTCTGGCTAACTAGGGAACCCACTGCTTAAGCCTCAATAAAGCTTGCCTTGAGTG
CTTCAAGTAGTGTGTGCCCGTCTGTTGTGTGACTCTGGTAACTAGAGATCCCTCAGACCCTTTTAGTCAG
TGTGGAAAATCTCTAGCAGTGGCGCCCGAACAGGGACTTGAAAGCGAAAGGGAAACCAGAGGAGCTCTCT
CGACGCAGGACTCGGCTTGCTGAAGCGCGCACGGCAAGAGGCGAGGGGCGGCGACTGGTGAGTACGCCAA
AAATTTTGACTAGCGGAGGCTAGAAGGAGAGAGATGGGTGCGAGAGCGTCAGTATTAAGCGGGGGAGAAT
TAGATCGCGATGGGAAAAAATTCGGTTAAGGCCAGGGGGAAAGAAAAAATATAAATTAAAACATATAGTA
TGGGCAAGCAGGGAGCTAGAACGATTCGCAGTTAATCCTGGCCTGTTAGAAACATCAGAAGGCTGTAGAC
AAATACTGGGACAGCTACAACCATCCCTTCAGACAGGATCAGAAGAACTTAGATCATTATATAATACAGT
AGCAACCCTCTATTGTGTGCATCAAAGGATAGAGATAAAAGACACCAAGGAAGCTTTAGACAAGATAGAG
GAAGAGCAAAACAAAAGTAAGACCACCGCACAGCAAGCGGCCGCTGATCTTCAGACCTGGAGGAGGAGAT
ATGAGGGACAATTGGAGAAGTGAATTATATAAATATAAAGTAGTAAAAATTGAACCATTAGGAGTAGCAC
CCACCAAGGCAAAGAGAAGAGTGGTGCAGAGAGAAAAAAGAGCAGTGGGAATAGGAGCTTTGTTCCTTGG
GTTCTTGGGAGCAGCAGGAAGCACTATGGGCGCAGCGTCAATGACGCTGACGGTACAGGCCAGACAATTA
TTGTCTGGTATAGTGCAGCAGCAGAACAATTTGCTGAGGGCTATTGAGGCGCAACAGCATCTGTTGCAAC
TCACAGTCTGGGGCATCAAGCAGCTCCAGGCAAGAATCCTGGCTGTGGAAAGATACCTAAAGGATCAACA
GCTCCTGGGGATTTGGGGTTGCTCTGGAAAACTCATTTGCACCACTGCTGTGCCTTGGAATGCTAGTTGG
AGTAATAAATCTCTGGAACAGATTTGGAATCACACGACCTGGATGGAGTGGGACAGAGAAATTAACAATT
ACACAAGCTTAATACACTCCTTAATTGAAGAATCGCAAAACCAGCAAGAAAAGAATGAACAAGAATTATT
GGAATTAGATAAATGGGCAAGTTTGTGGAATTGGTTTAACATAACAAATTGGCTGTGGTATATAAAATTA
TTCATAATGATAGTAGGAGGCTTGGTAGGTTTAAGAATAGTTTTTGCTGTACTTTCTATAGTGAATAGAG
TTAGGCAGGGATATTCACCATTATCGTTTCAGACCCACCTCCCAACCCCGAGGGGACCCGACAGGCCCGA
AGGAATAGAAGAAGAAGGTGGAGAGAGAGACAGAGACAGATCCATTCGATTAGTGAACGGATCTCGACGG
TATCGGTTAACTTTTAAAAGAAAAGGGGGGATTGGGGGGTACAGTGCAGGGGAAAGAATAGTAGACATAA
TAGCAACAGACATACAAACTAAAGAATTACAAAAACAAATTACAAAATTCAAAATTTTATCGATAAGCTT
GGGAGTTCCGCGTTACATAACTTACGGTAAATGGCCCGCCTGGCTGACCGCCCAACGACCCCCGCCCATT
GACGTCAATAATGACGTATGTTCCCATAGTAACGCCAATAGGGACTTTCCATTGACGTCAATGGGTGGAG
TATTTACGGTAAACTGCCCACTTGGCAGTACATCAAGTGTATCATATGCCAAGTACGCCCCCTATTGACG
TCAATGACGGTAAATGGCCCGCCTGGCATTATGCCCAGTACATGACCTTATGGGACTTTCCTACTTGGCA
GTACATCTACGTATTAGTCATCGCTATTACCATGGTGATGCGGTTTTGGCAGTACATCAATGGGCGTGGA
TAGCGGTTTGACTCACGGGGATTTCCAAGTCTCCACCCCATTGACGTCAATGGGAGTTTGTTTTGGCACC
AAAATCAACGGGACTTTCCAAAATGTCGTAACAACTCCGCCCCATTGACGCAAATGGGCGGTAGGCGTGT
ACGGTGGGAGGTCTATATAAGCAGAGCTCGTTTAGTGAACCGTCAGATCGCCTGGAGACGCCATCCACGC
TGTTTTGACCTCCATAGAAGACACCGACTCTAGTCCAGTGTGGTGGAATTCTGCAGATATCAACAAGTTT
GTACAAAAAAGCAGGCTTCACCATGGCCCAAGGGCTAGAAGTGGCCCTCACAGACCTCCAGAGCTCCAGA
AATAATGTGCGGCACCACACGGAGGAGATCACTGTGGACCACCTGCTTGTTCGCCGGGGCCAGGCCTTCA
ACCTCACCCTGTACTTCAGGAACCGGAGCTTCCAGCCAGGCCTGGACAACATCATCTTCGTGGTTGAAAC
TGGACCGCTGCCAGACCTGGCCTTGGGGACTCGGGCTGTGTTCAGCCTGGCACGCCATCACAGCCCCAGC
CCCTGGATTGCCTGGCTGGAGACCAATGGGGCCACCTCCACAGAGGTGAGCTTGTGCGCTCCTCCCAAGG
CGGCCGTGGGTCGGTACCTCTTGAAAATCCACATCGACTCCTTCCAGGGGTCTGTGACGGCCTACCAGCT
AGGGGAGTTCATCCTGCTTTTCAATCCCTGGTGCCCAGAGGATGCTGTCTACTTGGACAGTGAACCCCAG
AGGCAGGAGTATGTCATGAATGATTATGGCTTCATCTACCAAGGCAGCAAGAACTGGATCCGCCCATGTC
CCTGGAACTATGGACAGTTTGAAGACAAAATCATAGACATCTGCCTGAAGCTGCTAGACAAGAGCCTGCA
CTTCCAGACTGACCCAGCCACAGACTGTGCTCTGCGGGGAAGCCCCGTCTACGTCAGCAGAGTGGTGTGT
GCCATGATCAACAGCAATGATGATAATGGGGTGCTCAATGGAAACTGGAGTGAGAATTACACAGACGGCG
CCAACCCTGCGGAGTGGACGGGCAGCGTGGCCATCCTGAAGCAGTGGAACGCCACAGGCTGCCAGCCCGT
GCGCTACGGGCAATGCTGGGTCTTTGCTGCCGTCATGTGCACAGTGATGAGGTGTCTGGGGATCCCTACC
CGTGTGATCACCAACTTCGACTCTGGCCACGATACAGATGGAAACCTGATCATAGATGAGTACTATGACA
ACACAGGCAGGATTTTGGGGAATAAGAAGAAGGATACTATCTGGAACTTCCATGTCTGGAATGAGTGCTG
GATGGCCCGGAAGGATCTGCCCCCTGCATATGGAGGCTGGCAGGTGCTGGACGCCACACCTCAGGAGATG
AGCAACGGCGTCTACTGCTGTGGCCCTGCCTCTGTCAGAGCCATCAAAGAAGGAGAAGTGGACCTGAACT
ATGACACGCCCTTTGTGTTTTCGATGGTGAATGCTGACTGCATGTCCTGGCTCGTCCAGGGAGGGAAGGA
GCAGAAGCTTCACCAGGACACGAGTTCTGTTGGCAATTTTATCAGCACAAAGAGCATCCAGAGTGACGAG
CGGGATGACATCACAGAGAACTACAAGTATGAAGAAGGATCCCTCCAGGAGAGGCAGGTGTTTCTGAAGG
CTCTGCAGAAGCTGAAGGCTAGAAGCTTCCATGGCTCCCAAAGAGGAGCAGAGTTGCAACCTTCCAGGCC
CACATCACTGAGCCAGGACAGCCCTCGGAGCCTGCATACACCTTCCCTTCGACCCAGTGATGTGGTGCAA
GTCTCCCTGAAATTCAAGCTGCTCGACCCGCCCAACATGGGCCAGGATATATGCTTTGTCCTGCTGGCCC
TCAACATGTCCTCCCAGTTCAAGGACCTCAAAGTGAACCTGAGTGCCCAGTCTCTGCTGCACGATGGCAG
CCCCCTGTCCCCATTCTGGCAGGACACAGCGTTCATCACACTCTCTCCTAAAGAAGCAAAGACCTACCCC
TGCAAAATCTCCTATTCCCAGTACAGCCAGTACCTGTCAACAGACAAGCTGATCCGCATCAGTGCCCTGG
GTGAAGAGAAAAGCAGTCCTGAGAAAATCCTGGTGAACAAGATCATCACCTTATCTTATCCAAGCATCAC
GATTAATGTTCTAGGAGCAGCCGTTGTGAACCAGCCACTCTCCATACAGGTGATATTTTCAAACCCCCTC
TCGGAGCAGGTTGAGGACTGTGTGCTGACTGTGGAAGGAAGTGGCCTCTTCAAGAAACAGCAGAAAGTCT
TCCTTGGAGTCCTCAAACCCCAACACCAAGCAAGCATCATTCTGGAGACCGTCCCCTTCAAGAGTGGACA
AAGGCAGATCCAAGCTAATATGAGAAGCAACAAGTTTAAGGACATTAAGGGTTACAGGAATGTTTATGTA
GACTTTGCATTAGGTAAGCCTATCCCTAACCCTCTCCTCGGTCTCGATTCTACGTGAGACCCAGCTTTCT
TGTACAAAGTGGTTGATATCCAGCACAGTGGCGGCCGCTCGACAATCAACCTCTGGATTACAAAATTTGT
GAAAGATTGACTGGTATTCTTAACTATGTTGCTCCTTTTACGCTATGTGGATACGCTGCTTTAATGCCTT
TGTATCATGCTATTGCTTCCCGTATGGCTTTCATTTTCTCCTCCTTGTATAAATCCTGGTTGCTGTCTCT
TTATGAGGAGTTGTGGCCCGTTGTCAGGCAACGTGGCGTGGTGTGCACTGTGTTTGCTGACGCAACCCCC
ACTGGTTGGGGCATTGCCACCACCTGTCAGCTCCTTTCCGGGACTTTCGCTTTCCCCCTCCCTATTGCCA
CGGCGGAACTCATCGCCGCCTGCCTTGCCCGCTGCTGGACAGGGGCTCGGCTGTTGGGCACTGACAATTC
CGTGGTGTTGTCGGGGAAGCTGACGTCCTTTCCATGGCTGCTCGCCTGTGTTGCCACCTGGATTCTGCGC
GGGACGTCCTTCTGCTACGTCCCTTCGGCCCTCAATCCAGCGGACCTTCCTTCCCGCGGCCTGCTGCCGG
CTCTGCGGCCTCTTCCGCGTCTTCGCCTTCGCCCTCAGACGAGTCGGATCTCCCTTTGGGCCGCCTCCCC
GCCTGGAATTCTACCGGGTAGGGGAGGCGCTTTTCCCAAGGCAGTCTGGAGCATGCGCTTTAGCAGCCCC
GCTGGGCACTTGGCGCTACACAAGTGGCCTCTGGCCTCGCACACATTCCACATCCACCGGTAGGCGCCAA
CCGGCTCCGTTCTTTGGTGGCCCCTTCGCGCCACCTTCTACTCCTCCCCTAGTCAGGAAGTTCCCCCCCG
CCCCGCAGCTCGCGTCGTGCAGGACGTGACAAATGGAAGTAGCACGTCTCACTAGTCTCGTGCAGATGGA
CAGCACCGCTGAGCAATGGAAGCGGGTAGGCCTTTGGGGCAGCGGCCAATAGCAGCTTTGCTCCTTCGCT
TTCTGGGCTCAGAGGCTGGGAAGGGGTGGGTCCGGGGGCGGGCTCAGGGGCGGGCTCAGGGGCGGGGCGG
GCGCCCGAAGGTCCTCCGGAGGCCCGGCATTCTGCACGCTTCAAAAGCGCACGTCTGCCGCGCTGTTCTC
CTCTTCCTCATCTCCGGGCCTTTCGACCTGCAGCCCAAGCTTACCATGACCGAGTACAAGCCCACGGTGC
GCCTCGCCACCCGCGACGACGTCCCCAGGGCCGTACGCACCCTCGCCGCCGCGTTCGCCGACTACCCCGC
CACGCGCCACACCGTCGATCCGGACCGCCACATCGAGCGGGTCACCGAGCTGCAAGAACTCTTCCTCACG
CGCGTCGGGCTCGACATCGGCAAGGTGTGGGTCGCGGACGACGGCGCCGCGGTGGCGGTCTGGACCACGC
CGGAGAGCGTCGAAGCGGGGGCGGTGTTCGCCGAGATCGGCCCGCGCATGGCCGAGTTGAGCGGTTCCCG
GCTGGCCGCGCAGCAACAGATGGAAGGCCTCCTGGCGCCGCACCGGCCCAAGGAGCCCGCGTGGTTCCTG
GCCACCGTCGGCGTCTCGCCCGACCACCAGGGCAAGGGTCTGGGCAGCGCCGTCGTGCTCCCCGGAGTGG
AGGCGGCCGAGCGCGCCGGGGTGCCCGCCTTCCTGGAGACCTCCGCGCCCCGCAACCTCCCCTTCTACGA
GCGGCTCGGCTTCACCGTCACCGCCGACGTCGAGGTGCCCGAAGGACCGCGCACCTGGTGCATGACCCGC
AAGCCCGGTGCCTGACGCCCGCCCCACGACCCGCAGCGCCCGACCGAAAGGAGCGCACGACCCCATGCAT
CTCGAGGGCCCGGTACCTTTAAGACCAATGACTTACAAGGCAGCTGTAGATCTTAGCCACTTTTTAAAAG
AAAAGGGGGGACTGGAAGGGCTAGCTCACTCCCAACGAAGACAAGATCTGCTTTTTGCTTGTACTGGGTC
TCTCTGGTTAGACCAGATCTGAGCCTGGGAGCTCTCTGGCTAACTAGGGAACCCACTGCTTAAGCCTCAA
TAAAGCTTGCCTTGAGTGCTTCAAGTAGTGTGTGCCCGTCTGTTGTGTGACTCTGGTAACTAGAGATCCC
TCAGACCCTTTTAGTCAGTGTGGAAAATCTCTAGCAGTAGTAGTTCATGTCATCTTATTATTCAGTATTT
ATAACTTGCAAAGAAATGAATATCAGAGAGTGAGAGGAACTTGTTTATTGCAGCTTATAATGGTTACAAA
TAAAGCAATAGCATCACAAATTTCACAAATAAAGCATTTTTTTCACTGCATTCTAGTTGTGGTTTGTCCA
AACTCATCAATGTATCTTATCATGTCTGGCTCTAGCTATCCCGCCCCTAACTCCGCCCATCCCGCCCCTA
ACTCCGCCCAGTTCCGCCCATTCTCCGCCCCATGGCTGACTAATTTTTTTTATTTATGCAGAGGCCGAGG
CCGCCTCGGCCTCTGAGCTATTCCAGAAGTAGTGAGGAGGCTTTTTTGGAGGCCTAGGGACGTACCCAAT
TCGCCCTATAGTGAGTCGTATTACGCGCGCTCACTGGCCGTCGTTTTACAACGTCGTGACTGGGAAAACC
CTGGCGTTACCCAACTTAATCGCCTTGCAGCACATCCCCCTTTCGCCAGCTGGCGTAATAGCGAAGAGGC
CCGCACCGATCGCCCTTCCCAACAGTTGCGCAGCCTGAATGGCGAATGGG
[124 nt withheld, positions 8101-8224]
C
[91 nt withheld, positions 8226-8316]
A
[49 nt withheld, positions 8318-8366]
CCTTTGACGTTGGAGTCCACGTTCTTT
[37 nt withheld, positions 8394-8430]
ACCCTATCTCGGTCTATTCTTTTGATTTATAAGGGATTTTGCCGATTTCGGCCTATTGGTTAAAAAATGA
GCTGATTTAACAAAAATTTAACGCGAATTTTAACAAAATATTAACGCTTACAATTTAGGTGGCACTTTTC
GGGGAAATGTGCGCGGAACCCCTATTTGTTTATTTTTCTAAATACATTCAAATATGTATCCGCTCATGAG
ACAATAACCCTGATAAATGCTTCAATAATATTGAAAAAGGAAGAGTATGAGTATTCAACATTTCCGTGTC
GCCCTTATTCCCTTTTTTGCGGCATTTTGCCTTCCTGTTTTTGCTCACCCAGAAACGCTGGTGAAAGTAA
AAGATGCTGAAGATCAGTTGGGTGCACGAGTGGGTTACATCGAACTGGATCTCAACAGCGGTAAGATCCT
TGAGAGTTTTCGCCCCGAAGAACGTTTTCCAATGATGAGCACTTTTAAAGTTCTGCTATGTGGCGCGGTA
TTATCCCGTATTGACGCCGGGCAAGAGCAACTCGGTCGCCGCATACACTATTCTCAGAATGACTTGGTTG
AGTACTCACCAGTCACAGAAAAGCATCTTACGGATGGCATGACAGTAAGAGAATTATGCAGTGCTGCCAT
AACCATGAGTGATAACACTGCGGCCAACTTACTTCTGACAACGATCGGAGGACCGAAGGAGCTAACCGCT
TTTTTGCACAACATGGGGGATCATGTAACTCGCCTTGATCGTTGGGAACCGGAGCTGAATGAAGCCATAC
CAAACGACGAGCGTGACACCACGATGCCTGTAGCAATGGCAACAACGTTGCGCAAACTATTAACTGGCGA
ACTACTTACTCTAGCTTCCCGGCAACAATTAATAGACTGGATGGAGGCGGATAAAGTTGCAGGACCACTT
CTGCGCTCGGCCCTTCCGGCTGGCTGGTTTATTGCTGATAAATCTGGAGCCGGTGAGCGTGGGTCTCGCG
GTATCATTGCAGCACTGGGGCCAGATGGTAAGCCCTCCCGTATCGTAGTTATCTACACGACGGGGAGTCA
GGCAACTATGGATGAACGAAATAGACAGATCGCTGAGATAGGTGCCTCACTGATTAAGCATTGGTAACTG
TCAGACCAAGTTTACTCATATATACTTTAGATTGATTTAAAACTTCATTTTTAATTTAAAAGGATCTAGG
TGAAGATCCTTTTTGATAATCTCATGACCAAAATCCCTTAACGTGAGTTTTCGTTCCACTGAGCGTCAGA
CCCCGTAGAAAAGATCAAAGGATCTTCTTGAGATCCTTTTTTTCTGCGCGTAATCTGCTGCTTGCAAACA
AAAAAACCACCGCTACCAGCGGTGGTTTGTTTGCCGGATCAAGAGCTACCAACTCTTTTTCCGAAGGTAA
CTGGCTTCAGCAGAGCGCAGATACCAAATACTGTTCTTCTAGTGTAGCCGTAGTTAGGCCACCACTTCAA
GAACTCTGTAGCACCGCCTACATACCTCGCTCTGCTAATCCTGTTACCAGTGGCTGCTGCCAGTGGCGAT
AAGTCGTGTCTTACCGGGTTGGACTCAAGACGATAGTTACCGGATAAGGCGCAGCGGTCGGGCTGAACGG
GGGGTTCGTGCACACAGCCCAGCTTGGAGCGAACGACCTACACCGAACTGAGATACCTACAGCGTGAGCT
ATGAGAAAGCGCCACGCTTCCCGAAGGGAGAAAGGCGGACAGGTATCCGGTAAGCGGCAGGGTCGGAACA
GGAG
