>Addgene plasmid #180414 | W118-1_hTGM5-V5 | depositor partial sequence | sequence record 350507 | TGM5-V5
ATGGCCCAAGGGCTAGAAGTGGCCCTCACAGACCTCCAGAGCTCCAGAAATAATGTGCGGCACCACACGG
AGGAGATCACTGTGGACCACCTGCTTGTTCGCCGGGGCCAGGCCTTCAACCTCACCCTGTACTTCAGGAA
CCGGAGCTTCCAGCCAGGCCTGGACAACATCATCTTCGTGGTTGAAACTGGACCGCTGCCAGACCTGGCC
TTGGGGACTCGGGCTGTGTTCAGCCTGGCACGCCATCACAGCCCCAGCCCCTGGATTGCCTGGCTGGAGA
CCAATGGGGCCACCTCCACAGAGGTGAGCTTGTGCGCTCCTCCCAAGGCGGCCGTGGGTCGGTACCTCTT
GAAAATCCACATCGACTCCTTCCAGGGGTCTGTGACGGCCTACCAGCTAGGGGAGTTCATCCTGCTTTTC
AATCCCTGGTGCCCAGAGGATGCTGTCTACTTGGACAGTGAACCCCAGAGGCAGGAGTATGTCATGAATG
ATTATGGCTTCATCTACCAAGGCAGCAAGAACTGGATCCGCCCATGTCCCTGGAACTATGGACAGTTTGA
AGACAAAATCATAGACATCTGCCTGAAGCTGCTAGACAAGAGCCTGCACTTCCAGACTGACCCAGCCACA
GACTGTGCTCTGCGGGGAAGCCCCGTCTACGTCAGCAGAGTGGTGTGTGCCATGATCAACAGCAATGATG
ATAATGGGGTGCTCAATGGAAACTGGAGTGAGAATTACACAGACGGCGCCAACCCTGCGGAGTGGACGGG
CAGCGTGGCCATCCTGAAGCAGTGGAACGCCACAGGCTGCCAGCCCGTGCGCTACGGGCAATGCTGGGTC
TTTGCTGCCGTCATGTGCACAGTGATGAGGTGTCTGGGGATCCCTACCCGTGTGATCACCAACTTCGACT
CTGGCCACGATACAGATGGAAACCTGATCATAGATGAGTACTATGACAACACAGGCAGGATTTTGGGGAA
TAAGAAGAAGGATACTATCTGGAACTTCCATGTCTGGAATGAGTGCTGGATGGCCCGGAAGGATCTGCCC
CCTGCATATGGAGGCTGGCAGGTGCTGGACGCCACACCTCAGGAGATGAGCAACGGCGTCTACTGCTGTG
GCCCTGCCTCTGTCAGAGCCATCAAAGAAGGAGAAGTGGACCTGAACTATGACACGCCCTTTGTGTTTTC
GATGGTGAATGCTGACTGCATGTCCTGGCTCGTCCAGGGAGGGAAGGAGCAGAAGCTTCACCAGGACACG
AGTTCTGTTGGCAATTTTATCAGCACAAAGAGCATCCAGAGTGACGAGCGGGATGACATCACAGAGAACT
ACAAGTATGAAGAAGGATCCCTCCAGGAGAGGCAGGTGTTTCTGAAGGCTCTGCAGAAGCTGAAGGCTAG
AAGCTTCCATGGCTCCCAAAGAGGAGCAGAGTTGCAACCTTCCAGGCCCACATCACTGAGCCAGGACAGC
CCTCGGAGCCTGCATACACCTTCCCTTCGACCCAGTGATGTGGTGCAAGTCTCCCTGAAATTCAAGCTGC
TCGACCCGCCCAACATGGGCCAGGATATATGCTTTGTCCTGCTGGCCCTCAACATGTCCTCCCAGTTCAA
GGACCTCAAAGTGAACCTGAGTGCCCAGTCTCTGCTGCACGATGGCAGCCCCCTGTCCCCATTCTGGCAG
GACACAGCGTTCATCACACTCTCTCCTAAAGAAGCAAAGACCTACCCCTGCAAAATCTCCTATTCCCAGT
ACAGCCAGTACCTGTCAACAGACAAGCTGATCCGCATCAGTGCCCTGGGTGAAGAGAAAAGCAGTCCTGA
GAAAATCCTGGTGAACAAGATCATCACCTTATCTTATCCAAGCATCACGATTAATGTTCTAGGAGCAGCC
GTTGTGAACCAGCCACTCTCCATACAGGTGATATTTTCAAACCCCCTCTCGGAGCAGGTTGAGGACTGTG
TGCTGACTGTGGAAGGAAGTGGCCTCTTCAAGAAACAGCAGAAAGTCTTCCTTGGAGTCCTCAAACCCCA
ACACCAAGCAAGCATCATTCTGGAGACCGTCCCCTTCAAGAGTGGACAAAGGCAGATCCAAGCTAATATG
AGAAGCAACAAGTTTAAGGACATTAAGGGTTACAGGAATGTTTATGTAGACTTTGCATTAGGTAAGCCTA
TCCCTAACCCTCTCCTCGGTCTCGATTCTACGTGA
